>Addgene plasmid #45232 | Cenp-B-targeted Aurora B FRET sensor | depositor full sequence | sequence record 62984 | Cenp-B-targeted Aurora B FRET sensor sequence 7870 bps
GACGGATCGGGAGATCTCCCGATCCCCTATGGTGCACTCTCAGTACAATCTGCTCTGATGCCGCATAGTT
AAGCCAGTATCTGCTCCCTGCTTGTGTGTTGGAGGTCGCTGAGTAGTGCGCGAGCAAAATTTAAGCTACA
ACAAGGCAAGGCTTGACCGACAATTGCATGAAGAATCTGCTTAGGGTTAGGCGTTTTGCGCTGCTTCGCG
ATGTACGGGCCAGATATACGCGTTGACATTGATTATTGACTAGTTATTAATAGTAATCAATTACGGGGTC
ATTAGTTCATAGCCCATATATGGAGTTCCGCGTTACATAACTTACGGTAAATGGCCCGCCTGGCTGACCG
CCCAACGACCCCCGCCCATTGACGTCAATAATGACGTATGTTCCCATAGTAACGCCAATAGGGACTTTCC
ATTGACGTCAATGGGTGGAGTATTTACGGTAAACTGCCCACTTGGCAGTACATCAAGTGTATCATATGCC
AAGTACGCCCCCTATTGACGTCAATGACGGTAAATGGCCCGCCTGGCATTATGCCCAGTACATGACCTTA
TGGGACTTTCCTACTTGGCAGTACATCTACGTATTAGTCATCGCTATTACCATGGTGATGCGGTTTTGGC
AGTACATCAATGGGCGTGGATAGCGGTTTGACTCACGGGGATTTCCAAGTCTCCACCCCATTGACGTCAA
TGGGAGTTTGTTTTGGCACCAAAATCAACGGGACTTTCCAAAATGTCGTAACAACTCCGCCCCATTGACG
CAAATGGGCGGTAGGCGTGTACGGTGGGAGGTCTATATAAGCAGAGCTCTCTGGCTAACTAGAGAACCCA
CTGCTTACTGGCTTATCGAAATTAATACGACTCACTATAGGGAGACCCAAGCTTGGCGCGCCGCCACCAT
GGGCCCCAAGAGGCGACAGCTGACGTTCCGGGAGAAGTCACGGATCATCCAGGAGGTGGAGGAGAATCCG
GACCTGCGCAAGGGCGAGATCGCGCGGCGCTTCAACATCCCGCCGTCCACGCTGAGCACGATCCTGAAGA
ACAAGCGCGCCATCCTGGCGTCGGAGCGCAAGTACGGGGTGGCCTCCACCTGCCGCAAGACCAACAAGCT
GTCTCCCTACGACAAGCTCGAGGGCTTGCTCATCGCCTGGTTCCAGCAGATCCGCGCCGCCGGCCTGCCG
GTCAAGGGCATCATCCTCAAGGAGAAGGCGCTGCGCATAGCCGAGGAGCTGGGCATGGACGACTTCACCG
CCTCCAACGGCTGGCTGGACCGCTTCCGCCGGCGCCACGGCGTGGTGTCCTGCAGCGGCGTGGCCCGCGC
CCGCGCGCGAAACGCTGCCCCCCGCACCCCGGCGGCGCCTGCCAGTCCGGCCGCGGTGCCCTCGGAGGGC
AGTGGCGGGCTAGCCTCGAGCGCCACCATGGTGAGCAAGGGCGAGGAGACCACAATGGGCGTAATCAAGC
CCGACATGAAGATCAAGCTGAAGATGGAGGGCAACGTGAATGGCCACGCCTTCGTGATCGAGGGCGAGGG
CGAGGGCAAGCCCTACGACGGCACCAACACCATCAACCTGGAGGTGAAGGAGGGAGCCCCCCTGCCCTTC
TCCTACGACATTCTGACCACCGCGTTCGCCTACGGCAACAGGGCCTTCACCAAGTACCCCGACGACATCC
CCAACTACTTCAAGCAGTCCTTCCCCGAGGGCTACTCTTGGGAGCGCACCATGACCTTCGAGGACAAGGG
CATCGTGAAGGTGAAGTCCGACATCTCCATGGAGGAGGACTCCTTCATCTACGAGATACACCTCAAGGGC
GAGAACTTCCCCCCCAACGGCCCCGTGATGCAGAAGAAGACCACCGGCTGGGACGCCTCCACCGAGAGGA
TGTACGTGCGCGACGGCGTGCTGAAGGGCGACGTCAAGCACAAGCTGCTGCTGGAGGGCGGCGGCCACCA
CCGCGTTGACTTCAAGACCATCTACAGGGCCAAGAAGGCGGTGAAGCTGCCCGACTATCACTTTGTGGAC
CACCGCATCGAGATCCTGAACCACGACAAGGACTACAACAAGGTGACCGTTTACGAGAGCGCCGTGGCCC
GCAACTCCACCGACGGCATGGACGAGCTGTACAAGGCTGGTACCAAGGGTAATGGTAGGTTTTTAACTTT
AAAACCATTGCCTGACAGCATTATTCAAGAAAGCCTGGAGATTCAGCAAGGTGTGAATCCATTTTTCATT
GGTAGATCCGAGGATTGCAATTGTAAAATTGAAGACAGTAGGTTGTCTCGAGTTCATTGCTTCATTTTCA
AAAAGAGGCATGCTGTAGGCAAAAGCATGTATGAATCTCCGGCACAAGGTTTAGATGATATTTGGTATTG
CCACACCGGAACTAACGTGAGCTATTTAAATAATAACCGCATGATACAGGGTACGAAATTCCTTTTACAA
GACGGAGATGAAATCAAGATCATTTGGGATAAAAACAATAAATTTGTCATTGGCTTTAAAGTGGAAATTA
ACGATACTACAGGTCTGTTTAACGAGGGATTAGGTATGTTACAAGAACAAAGAGTAGTACTTAAGCAAAC
AGCCGAAGAAAAAGATTTGGTGAAAAAGTTAGGAGGATCCGGCGGCAAGGTGAACAAGATCGTGAAGAAC
CGCCGCACCGTGGCCATCGGTGGTTCCGGAGGAGTGAGCAAGGGCGAGGAGCTGTTCACCGGGGTGGTGC
CCATCCTGGTCGAGCTGGACGGCGACGTAAACGGCCACAAGTTCAGCGTGTCCGGCGAGGGCGAGGGCGA
TGCCACCTACGGCAAGCTGACCCTGAAGCTGCTCTGCACCACCGGCAAGCTGCCCGTGCCCTGGCCCACC
CTCGTGACCACCCTGGGCTACGGCCTGCAGTGCTTCGCCCGCTACCCCGACCACATGAAGCAGCACGACT
TCTTCAAGTCCGCCATGCCCGAAGGCTACGTCCAGGAGCGCACCATCTTCTTCAAGGACGACGGCAACTA
CAAGACCCGCGCCGAGGTGAAGTTCGAGGGCGACACCCTGGTGAACCGCATCGAGCTGAAGGGCATCGAC
TTCAAGGAGGACGGCAACATCCTGGGGCACAAGCTGGAGTACAACTACAACAGCCACAACGTCTATATCA
CCGCCGACAAGCAGAAGAACGGCATCAAGGCCAACTTCAAGATCCGCCACAACATCGAGGACGGCGGCGT
GCAGCTCGCCGACCACTACCAGCAGAACACCCCCATCGGCGACGGCCCCGTGCTGCTGCCCGACAACCAC
TACCTGAGCTACCAGTCCGCCCTGTTCAAAGACCCCAACGAGAAGCGCGATCACATGGTCCTGCTGGAGT
TCCTGACCGCCGCCGGGATCACTGAAGGCATGAACGAGCTGTACAAGTAATCTAGAGGGCCCTATTCTAT
AGTGTCACCTAAATGCTAGAGCTCGCTGATCAGCCTCGACTGTGCCTTCTAGTTGCCAGCCATCTGTTGT
TTGCCCCTCCCCCGTGCCTTCCTTGACCCTGGAAGGTGCCACTCCCACTGTCCTTTCCTAATAAAATGAG
GAAATTGCATCGCATTGTCTGAGTAGGTGTCATTCTATTCTGGGGGGTGGGGTGGGGCAGGACAGCAAGG
GGGAGGATTGGGAAGACAATAGCAGGCATGCTGGGGATGCGGTGGGCTCTATGGCTTCTGAGGCGGAAAG
AACCAGCTGGGGCTCTAGGGGGTATCCCC
[124 nt withheld, positions 3740-3863]
C
[91 nt withheld, positions 3865-3955]
A
[49 nt withheld, positions 3957-4005]
CCTTTGACGTTGGAGTCCACGTTCTTT
[37 nt withheld, positions 4033-4069]
ACCCTATCTCGGTCTATTCTTTTGATTTATAAGGGATTTTGCCGATTTCGGCCTATTGGTTAAAAAATGA
GCTGATTTAACAAAAATTTAACGCGAATTAATTCTGTGGAATGTGTGTCAGTTAGGGTGTGGAAAGTCCC
CAGGCTCCCCAGCAGGCAGAAGTATGCAAAGCATGCATCTCAATTAGTCAGCAACCAGGTGTGGAAAGTC
CCCAGGCTCCCCAGCAGGCAGAAGTATGCAAAGCATGCATCTCAATTAGTCAGCAACCATAGTCCCGCCC
CTAACTCCGCCCATCCCGCCCCTAACTCCGCCCAGTTCCGCCCATTCTCCGCCCCATGGCTGACTAATTT
TTTTTATTTATGCAGAGGCCGAGGCCGCCTCTGCCTCTGAGCTATTCCAGAAGTAGTGAGGAGGCTTTTT
TGGAGGCCTAGGCTTTTGCAAAAAGCTCCCGGGAGCTTGTATATCCATTTTCGGATCTGATCAAGAGACA
GGATGAGGATCGTTTCGCATGATTGAACAAGATGGATTGCACGCAGGTTCTCCGGCCGCTTGGGTGGAGA
GGCTATTCGGCTATGACTGGGCACAACAGACAATCGGCTGCTCTGATGCCGCCGTGTTCCGGCTGTCAGC
GCAGGGGCGCCCGGTTCTTTTTGTCAAGACCGACCTGTCCGGTGCCCTGAATGAACTGCAGGACGAGGCA
GCGCGGCTATCGTGGCTGGCCACGACGGGCGTTCCTTGCGCAGCTGTGCTCGACGTTGTCACTGAAGCGG
GAAGGGACTGGCTGCTATTGGGCGAAGTGCCGGGGCAGGATCTCCTGTCATCTCACCTTGCTCCTGCCGA
GAAAGTATCCATCATGGCTGATGCAATGCGGCGGCTGCATACGCTTGATCCGGCTACCTGCCCATTCGAC
CACCAAGCGAAACATCGCATCGAGCGAGCACGTACTCGGATGGAAGCCGGTCTTGTCGATCAGGATGATC
TGGACGAAGAGCATCAGGGGCTCGCGCCAGCCGAACTGTTCGCCAGGCTCAAGGCGCGCATGCCCGACGG
CGAGGATCTCGTCGTGACCCATGGCGATGCCTGCTTGCCGAATATCATGGTGGAAAATGGCCGCTTTTCT
GGATTCATCGACTGTGGCCGGCTGGGTGTGGCGGACCGCTATCAGGACATAGCGTTGGCTACCCGTGATA
TTGCTGAAGAGCTTGGCGGCGAATGGGCTGACCGCTTCCTCGTGCTTTACGGTATCGCCGCTCCCGATTC
GCAGCGCATCGCCTTCTATCGCCTTCTTGACGAGTTCTTCTGAGCGGGACTCTGGGGTTCGAAATGACCG
ACCAAGCGACGCCCAACCTGCCATCACGAGATTTCGATTCCACCGCCGCCTTCTATGAAAGGTTGGGCTT
CGGAATCGTTTTCCGGGACGCCGGCTGGATGATCCTCCAGCGCGGGGATCTCATGCTGGAGTTCTTCGCC
CACCCCAACTTGTTTATTGCAGCTTATAATGGTTACAAATAAAGCAATAGCATCACAAATTTCACAAATA
AAGCATTTTTTTCACTGCATTCTAGTTGTGGTTTGTCCAAACTCATCAATGTATCTTATCATGTCTGTAT
ACCGTCGACCTCTAGCTAGAGCTTGGCGTAATCATGGTCATAGCTGTTTCCTGTGTGAAATTGTTATCCG
CTCACAATTCCACACAACATACGAGCCGGAAGCATAAAGTGTAAAGCCTGGGGTGCCTAATGAGTGAGCT
AACTCACATTAATTGCGTTGCGCTCACTGCCCGCTTTCCAGTCGGGAAACCTGTCGTGCCAGCTGCATTA
ATGAATCGGCCAACGCGCGGGGAGAGGCGGTTTGCGTATTGGGCGCTCTTCCGCTTCCTCGCTCACTGAC
TCGCTGCGCTCGGTCGTTCGGCTGCGGCGAGCGGTATCAGCTCACTCAAAGGCGGTAATACGGTTATCCA
CAGAATCAGGGGATAACGCAGGAAAGAACATGTGAGCAAAAGGCCAGCAAAAGGCCAGGAACCGTAAAAA
GGCCGCGTTGCTGGCGTTTTTCCATAGGCTCCGCCCCCCTGACGAGCATCACAAAAATCGACGCTCAAGT
CAGAGGTGGCGAAACCCGACAGGACTATAAAGATACCAGGCGTTTCCCCCTGGAAGCTCCCTCGTGCGCT
CTCCTGTTCCGACCCTGCCGCTTACCGGATACCTGTCCGCCTTTCTCCCTTCGGGAAGCGTGGCGCTTTC
TCATAGCTCACGCTGTAGGTATCTCAGTTCGGTGTAGGTCGTTCGCTCCAAGCTGGGCTGTGTGCACGAA
CCCCCCGTTCAGCCCGACCGCTGCGCCTTATCCGGTAACTATCGTCTTGAGTCCAACCCGGTAAGACACG
ACTTATCGCCACTGGCAGCAGCCACTGGTAACAGGATTAGCAGAGCGAGGTATGTAGGCGGTGCTACAGA
GTTCTTGAAGTGGTGGCCTAACTACGGCTACACTAGAAGAACAGTATTTGGTATCTGCGCTCTGCTGAAG
CCAGTTACCTTCGGAAAAAGAGTTGGTAGCTCTTGATCCGGCAAACAAACCACCGCTGGTAGCGGTTTTT
TTGTTTGCAAGCAGCAGATTACGCGCAGAAAAAAAGGATCTCAAGAAGATCCTTTGATCTTTTCTACGGG
GTCTGACGCTCAGTGGAACGAAAACTCACGTTAAGGGATTTTGGTCATGAGATTATCAAAAAGGATCTTC
ACCTAGATCCTTTTAAATTAAAAATGAAGTTTTAAATCAATCTAAAGTATATATGAGTAAACTTGGTCTG
ACAGTTACCAATGCTTAATCAGTGAGGCACCTATCTCAGCGATCTGTCTATTTCGTTCATCCATAGTTGC
CTGACTCCCCGTCGTGTAGATAACTACGATACGGGAGGGCTTACCATCTGGCCCCAGTGCTGCAATGATA
CCGCGAGACCCACGCTCACCGGCTCCAGATTTATCAGCAATAAACCAGCCAGCCGGAAGGGCCGAGCGCA
GAAGTGGTCCTGCAACTTTATCCGCCTCCATCCAGTCTATTAATTGTTGCCGGGAAGCTAGAGTAAGTAG
TTCGCCAGTTAATAGTTTGCGCAACGTTGTTGCCATTGCTACAGGCATCGTGGTGTCACGCTCGTCGTTT
GGTATGGCTTCATTCAGCTCCGGTTCCCAACGATCAAGGCGAGTTACATGATCCCCCATGTTGTGCAAAA
AAGCGGTTAGCTCCTTCGGTCCTCCGATCGTTGTCAGAAGTAAGTTGGCCGCAGTGTTATCACTCATGGT
TATGGCAGCACTGCATAATTCTCTTACTGTCATGCCATCCGTAAGATGCTTTTCTGTGACTGGTGAGTAC
TCAACCAAGTCATTCTGAGAATAGTGTATGCGGCGACCGAGTTGCTCTTGCCCGGCGTCAATACGGGATA
ATACCGCGCCACATAGCAGAACTTTAAAAGTGCTCATCATTGGAAAACGTTCTTCGGGGCGAAAACTCTC
AAGGATCTTACCGCTGTTGAGATCCAGTTCGATGTAACCCACTCGTGCACCCAACTGATCTTCAGCATCT
TTTACTTTCACCAGCGTTTCTGGGTGAGCAAAAACAGGAAGGCAAAATGCCGCAAAAAAGGGAATAAGGG
CGACACGGAAATGTTGAATACTCATACTCTTCCTTTTTCAATATTATTGAAGCATTTATCAGGGTTATTG
TCTCATGAGCGGATACATATTTGAATGTATTTAGAAAAATAAACAAATAGGGGTTCCGCGCACATTTCCC
CGAAAAGTGCCACCTGACGTC
Features (pLannotate 1.2.2; 24 found; start..end, strand, type, name):
     28..80      -  misc_feature   bom (fragment): basis of mobility region from pBR322
    235..614     +  enhancer       CMV enhancer: human cytomegalovirus immediate early enhancer
    615..818     +  promoter       CMV promoter: human cytomegalovirus (CMV) immediate early promoter
    814..847     +  LTR            5' LTR (truncated) (fragment): truncated 5' long terminal repeat (LTR) from HIV-1
    863..881     +  promoter       T7 promoter: promoter for bacteriophage T7 RNA polymerase
    909..1409    +  CDS            CENPB (fragment): CENPB_HUMAN - Experimental evidence at protein level: Swiss-Prot protein existence level 1. Interacts with centromeric heterochromatin in chromosomes and binds to a specific 17 bp subset of alphoid satellite DNA, called the CENP-B box (PubMed:11726497). May organize arrays of centromere satellite DNA into a higher-order structure which then directs centromere formation and kinetochore assembly in mammalian chromosomes (Probable). From Homo sapiens (Human).
   1428..2135    +  CDS            mTFP1: mTFP1 is a basic (constitutively fluorescent) cyan fluorescent protein published in 2006, derived from Clavularia sp.. It has low acid sensitivity.
   2145..2621    +  CDS            RAD53 (fragment): RAD53_YEAST - Also known as MEC2, SAD1, SPK1. Experimental evidence at protein level: Swiss-Prot protein existence level 1. Controls S-phase checkpoint as well as G1 and G2 DNA damage checkpoints. Phosphorylates proteins on serine, threonine, and tyrosine. Prevents entry into anaphase and mitotic exit after DNA damage via regulation of the Polo kinase CDC5. Seems to be involved in the phosphorylation of RPH1. From Saccharomyces cerevisiae (strain ATCC 204508 / S288c) (Baker's yeast).
   2694..3407    +  CDS            YPet: YPet is a basic (constitutively fluorescent) yellow fluorescent protein published in 2005, derived from Aequorea victoria. It has moderate acid sensitivity.
   3426..3444    -  promoter       SP6 promoter: promoter for bacteriophage SP6 RNA polymerase
   3470..3694    +  polyA_signal   bGH poly(A) signal: bovine growth hormone polyadenylation signal
   3698..3719    +  promoter       SV40 promoter (fragment): SV40 enhancer and early promoter
   3740..4168    +  rep_origin     f1 ori (sequence partly withheld): f1 bacteriophage origin of replication; arrow indicates direction of (+) strand synthesis
   4182..4511    +  promoter       SV40 promoter: SV40 enhancer and early promoter
   4578..5369    +  CDS            neo: KKA2_KLEPN - Also known as kan, nptII. Experimental evidence at protein level: Swiss-Prot protein existence level 1. Resistance to kanamycin, neomycin, paromomycin, ribostamycin, butirosin and gentamicin B. From Klebsiella pneumoniae.
   5393..5551    +  CDS            ble (fragment): BLE_KLEPN - Experimental evidence at protein level: Swiss-Prot protein existence level 1. Binding protein with a strong affinity to the bleomycin family of antibiotics. Binds to CL990; an antimitotic-antibiotic compound. From Klebsiella pneumoniae.
   5546..5667    +  polyA_signal   SV40 poly(A) signal: SV40 polyadenylation signal
   5740..5756    -  protein_bind   lac operator: The lac repressor binds to the lac operator to inhibit transcription in E. coli. This inhibition can be relieved by adding lactose or isopropyl-β-D-thiogalactopyranoside (IPTG). lac repressor encoded by lacI
   5764..5794    -  promoter       lac promoter: promoter for the E. coli lac operon
   5809..5830    -  protein_bind   CAP binding site: CAP binding activates transcription in the presence of cAMP. E. coli catabolite activator protein
   5843..5935    -  CDS            lacI (fragment): lac repressor; lacI; The lac repressor binds to the lac operator to inhibit transcription in E. coli. This inhibition can be relieved by adding lactose or isopropyl-β-D-thiogalactopyranoside (IPTG).
   6118..6703    -  rep_origin     ori: high-copy-number ColE1/pMB1/pBR322/pUC origin of replication
   6874..7734    -  CDS            AmpR: β-lactamase; bla; confers resistance to ampicillin, carbenicillin, and related antibiotics
   7735..7839    -  promoter       AmpR promoter: bla
