[The description below was written by a language model from this plasmid's Addgene catalogue record and pLannotate feature annotations shown in this document.]
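Description:
Cenp-B-targeted Aurora B FRET sensor (also called pTC005) is a 7,870 bp mammalian expression plasmid built on the pcDNA3.1 backbone. It is propagated in E. coli through a high-copy ColE1/pUC-type origin with ampicillin selection from the AmpR (β-lactamase) cassette, and it also carries an f1 origin. For selection in mammalian cells, an SV40 early promoter drives a neo (aminoglycoside phosphotransferase) gene followed by an SV40 polyadenylation signal.

The roughly 2.4 kb insert encodes a single fusion protein. The catalogue lists T7 as the promoter, and a T7 promoter does sit just upstream of the coding region. The feature table, however, shows the CMV immediate-early enhancer and promoter ahead of it, which is the element expected to drive expression in mammalian cells. Transcripts terminate at the bGH polyadenylation signal.

The open reading frame begins with a fragment of human CENP-B, a protein that binds the CENP-B box in alphoid satellite DNA, so this part localises the sensor to centromeres. It is followed by the cyan fluorescent protein mTFP1, a fragment of yeast Rad53, and the yellow fluorescent protein YPet. This layout matches the usual design of kinase FRET reporters, in which a phospho-binding module and a substrate sequence sit between donor and acceptor fluorophores, and phosphorylation changes conformation and FRET efficiency. The Rad53 fragment presumably supplies the phospho-binding domain. A short unannotated stretch lies between it and YPet, but the record does not identify a substrate peptide. According to the associated publication title, the construct is used to read out Aurora B kinase activity at a defined chromosomal position when studying how cells sense chromosome bi-orientation.
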