Addgene plasmid #45232: Cenp-B-targeted Aurora B FRET sensor
Depositing lab: Michael Lampson. Depositing organization: University of Pennsylvania. Publication: Sensing chromosome bi-orientation by spatial separation of aurora B kinase from kinetochore substrates. Liu D, Vader G, Vromans MJ, Lampson MA, Lens SM. Science. 2009 Mar 6;323(5919):1350-3. doi: 10.1126/science.1167000. Epub 2009 Jan 15. PubMed 19150808.
Backbone
  Vector backbone: pcDNA3.1
  Backbone manufacturer: Invitrogen
  Backbone size w/o insert (bp): 5446
  Total vector size (bp): 7870
  Vector type: Mammalian Expression
Growth in bacteria
  Bacterial resistance: Ampicillin, 100 μg/mL
  Growth temperature: 37°C
  Growth strain: DH5alpha
  Copy number: High Copy
Gene/Insert
  Gene/Insert name: CENP-B targeted Aurora B FRET sensor (alt name: pTC005)
  Insert size (bp): 2424
  Promoter: t7
  Cloning method: Restriction Enzyme; 5′ cloning site EconI (not destroyed); 3′ cloning site XbaI (not destroyed)
  Sequencing primers: 5′ not available; 3′ not available
Terms and licenses: Academic/Nonprofit Terms; Industry Terms: Not Available to Industry
How to cite: Cenp-B-targeted Aurora B FRET sensor was a gift from Michael Lampson (Addgene plasmid # 45232 ; http://n2t.net/addgene:45232 ; RRID:Addgene_45232)
