>Addgene plasmid #45232 | Cenp-B-targeted Aurora B FRET sensor | addgene partial sequence | sequence record 64594 | EGFP-N 5'-CGTCGCCGTCCAGCTCGACCAG-3'
GCTCCTCGCCCTTGCTCACTCCTCCGGAACCACCGATGGCCACGGTGCGGCGGTTCTTCACGATCTTGTT
CACCTTGCCGCCGGATCCTCCTAACTTTTTCACCAAATCTTTTTCTTCGGCTGTTTGCTTAAGTACTACT
CTTTGTTCTTGTAACATACCTAATCCCTCGTTAAACAGACCTGTAGTATCGTTAATTTCCACTTTAAAGC
CAATGACAAATTTATTGTTTTTATCCCAAATGATCTTGATTTCATCTCCGTCTTGTAAAAGGAATTTCGT
ACCCTGTATCATGCGGTTATTATTTAAATAGCTCACGTTAGTTCCGGTGTGGCAATACCAAATATCATCT
AAACCTTGTGCCGGAGATTCATACATGCTTTTGCCTACAGCATGCCTCTTTTTGAAAATGAAGCAATGAA
CTCGAGACAACCTACTGTCTTCAATTTTACAATTGCAATCCTCGGATCTACCAATGAAAAATGGATTCAC
ACCTTGCTGAATCTCCAGGCTTTCTTGAATAATGCTGTCAGGCAATGGTTTTAAAGTTAAAAACCTACCA
TTACCCTTGGTACCAGCCTTGTACAGCTCGTCCATGCCGTCGGTGGAGTTGCGGGCCACGGCGCTCTCGT
AAACGGTCACCTTGTTGTAGTCCTTGTCGTGGTTCAGGATCTCGATGCGGTGGTCCACAAAGTGATAGTC
GGGCAGCTTCACCGCCTTCTTGGCCCTGTAGATGGTCTTGAAGTCAACGCGGTGGTGGCCGCCGCCCTCC
AGCAGCAGCTTGTGCTTGACGTCGCCCTTCAGCACGCCGTCGCGCACGTACATCCTCTCGGTGGAGGCGT
CCCAGCCGGTGGTCTTCTTCTGCATCACGGGGCCGTTGGGGG
