>Addgene plasmid #45232 | Cenp-B-targeted Aurora B FRET sensor | addgene partial sequence | sequence record 84847 | CMV_fwd
TAAGCAGAGCTCTCTGGCTAACTAGAGAACCCACTGCTTACTGGCTTATCGAAATTAATACGACTCACTA
TAGGGAGACCCAAGCTTGGCGCGCCGCCACCATGGGCCCCAAGAGGCGACAGCTGACGTTCCGGGAGAAG
TCACGGATCATCCAGGAGGTGGAGGAGAATCCGGACCTGCGCAAGGGCGAGATCGCGCGGCGCTTCAACA
TCCCGCCGTCCACGCTGAGCACGATCCTGAAGAACAAGCGCGCCATCCTGGCGTCGGAGCGCAAGTACGG
GGTGGCCTCCACCTGCCGCAAGACCAACAAGCTGTCTCCCTACGACAAGCTCGAGGGCTTGCTCATCGCC
TGGTTCCAGCAGATCCGCGCCGCCGGCCTGCCGGTCAAGGGCATCATCCTCAAGGAGAAGGCGCTGCGCA
TAGCCGAGGAGCTGGGCATGGACGACTTCACCGCCTCCAACGGCTGGCTGGACCGCTTCCGCCGGCGCCA
CGGCGTGGTGTCCTGCAGCGGCGTGGCCCGCGCCCGCGCGCGAAACGCTGCCCCCCGCACCCCGGCGGCG
CCTGCCAGTCCGGCCGCGGTGCCCTCGGAGGGCAGTGGCGGGCTAGCCTCGAGCGCCACCATGGTGAGCA
AGGGCGAGGAGACCACAATGGGCGTAATCAAGCCCGACATGAAGATCAAGCTGAAGATGGAGGGCAACGT
GAATGGCCACGCCTTCGTGATCGAGGGCGAGGGCGAGGGCAAGCCCTACGACGGCACCAACACCATCAAC
CTGGAGGTGAAGGAGGGAGCCCCCCTGCCCTTCTCCTACGACATTCTGACCCACC
